>Addgene plasmid #143991 | TFORF1992 | addgene full sequence | sequence record 400562 | Addgene NGS Result
TTAATGTAGTCTTATGCAATACTCTTGTAGTCTTGCAACATGGTAACGATGAGTTAGCAACATGCCTTAC
AAGGAGAGAAAAAGCACCGTGCATGCCGATTGGTGGAAGTAAGGTGGTACGATCGTGCCTTATTAGGAAG
GCAACAGACGGGTCTGACATGGATTGGACGAACCACTGAATTGCCGCATTGCAGAGATATTGTATTTAAG
TGCCTAGCTCGATACATAAACGGGTCTCTCTGGTTAGACCAGATCTGAGCCTGGGAGCTCTCTGGCTAAC
TAGGGAACCCACTGCTTAAGCCTCAATAAAGCTTGCCTTGAGTGCTTCAAGTAGTGTGTGCCCGTCTGTT
GTGTGACTCTGGTAACTAGAGATCCCTCAGACCCTTTTAGTCAGTGTGGAAAATCTCTAGCAGTGGCGCC
CGAACAGGGACTTGAAAGCGAAAGGGAAACCAGAGGAGCTCTCTCGACGCAGGACTCGGCTTGCTGAAGC
GCGCACGGCAAGAGGCGAGGGGCGGCGACTGGTGAGTACGCCAAAAATTTTGACTAGCGGAGGCTAGAAG
GAGAGAGATGGGTGCGAGAGCGTCAGTATTAAGCGGGGGAGAATTAGATCGCGATGGGAAAAAATTCGGT
TAAGGCCAGGGGGAAAGAAAAAATATAAATTAAAACATATAGTATGGGCAAGCAGGGAGCTAGAACGATT
CGCAGTTAATCCTGGCCTGTTAGAAACATCAGAAGGCTGTAGACAAATACTGGGACAGCTACAACCATCC
CTTCAGACAGGATCAGAAGAACTTAGATCATTATATAATACAGTAGCAACCCTCTATTGTGTGCATCAAA
GGATAGAGATAAAAGACACCAAGGAAGCTTTAGACAAGATAGAGGAAGAGCAAAACAAAAGTAAGACCAC
CGCACAGCAAGCGGCCGCTGATCTTCAGACCTGGAGGAGGAGATATGAGGGACAATTGGAGAAGTGAATT
ATATAAATATAAAGTAGTAAAAATTGAACCATTAGGAGTAGCACCCACCAAGGCAAAGAGAAGAGTGGTG
CAGAGAGAAAAAAGAGCAGTGGGAATAGGAGCTTTGTTCCTTGGGTTCTTGGGAGCAGCAGGAAGCACTA
TGGGCGCAGCGTCAATGACGCTGACGGTACAGGCCAGACAATTATTGTCTGGTATAGTGCAGCAGCAGAA
CAATTTGCTGAGGGCTATTGAGGCGCAACAGCATCTGTTGCAACTCACAGTCTGGGGCATCAAGCAGCTC
CAGGCAAGAATCCTGGCTGTGGAAAGATACCTAAAGGATCAACAGCTCCTGGGGATTTGGGGTTGCTCTG
GAAAACTCATTTGCACCACTGCTGTGCCTTGGAATGCTAGTTGGAGTAATAAATCTCTGGAACAGATTTG
GAATCACACGACCTGGATGGAGTGGGACAGAGAAATTAACAATTACACAAGCTTAATACACTCCTTAATT
GAAGAATCGCAAAACCAGCAAGAAAAGAATGAACAAGAATTATTGGAATTAGATAAATGGGCAAGTTTGT
GGAATTGGTTTAACATAACAAATTGGCTGTGGTATATAAAATTATTCATAATGATAGTAGGAGGCTTGGT
AGGTTTAAGAATAGTTTTTGCTGTACTTTCTATAGTGAATAGAGTTAGGCAGGGATATTCACCATTATCG
TTTCAGACCCACCTCCCAACCCCGAGGGGACCCATGCATTGCATCTCAATTAGTCAGCAACCAGGTGTGG
AAAGTCCCCAGGCTCCCCAGCAGGCAGAAGTATGCAAAGCATGCGTCTCAATTAGTCAGCAACCATAGTC
CCGCCCCTAACTCCGCCCATCCCGCCCCTAACTCCGCCCAGTTCCGCCCATTCTCCGCCCCATGGCTGAC
TAATTTTTTTTATTTATGCAGAGGCCGAGGCCGCCTCGGCCTCTGAGCTATTCCAGAAGTAGTGAGGAGG
CTTTTTTGGAGGCCTAGGCTTTTGCAAAAAGCTTTCTAGAGGTACCACCGGAGCTTACCATGACCGAGTA
CAAGCCCACGGTGCGCCTCGCCACCCGCGACGACGTCCCCAGGGCCGTACGCACCCTCGCCGCCGCGTTC
GCCGACTACCCCGCCACGCGCCACACCGTCGATCCGGACCGCCACATCGAGCGGGTCACCGAGCTGCAAG
AACTCTTCCTCACGCGCGTCGGGCTCGACATCGGCAAGGTGTGGGTCGCGGACGACGGCGCCGCCGTGGC
GGTCTGGACCACGCCGGAGAGCGTCGAAGCGGGGGCGGTGTTCGCCGAGATCGGCCCGCGCATGGCCGAG
TTGAGCGGTTCCCGGCTGGCCGCGCAGCAACAGATGGAAGGCCTCCTGGCGCCGCACCGGCCCAAGGAGC
CCGCGTGGTTCCTGGCCACCGTCGGCGTCTCGCCCGACCACCAGGGCAAGGGTCTGGGCAGCGCCGTCGT
GCTCCCCGGAGTGGAGGCGGCCGAGCGCGCCGGGGTGCCCGCCTTCCTGGAGACCTCCGCGCCCCGCAAC
CTCCCCTTCTACGAGCGGCTCGGCTTCACCGTCACCGCCGACGTCGAGGTGCCCGAAGGACCGCGCACCT
GGTGCATGACCCGCAAGCCCGGTGCCAGTTAACGAATTCTAGATCTTGAGACAAATGGCAGTATTCATCC
ACAATTTTAAAAGAAAAGGGGGGATTGGGGGGTACAGTGCAGGGGAAAGAATAGTAGACATAATAGCAAC
AGACATACAAACTAAAGAATTACAAAAACAAATTACAAAAATTCAAAATTTTCGGGTTTATTACAGGGAC
AGCAGAGATCCACTTTGGCGCCGGCTCGAGGCCTGCAGGTGCAAAGATGGATAAAGTTTTAAACAGAGAG
GAATCTTTGCAGCTAATGGACCTTCTAGGTCTTGAAAGGAGTGGGAATTGGCTCCGGTGCCCGTCAGTGG
GCAGAGCGCACATCGCCCACAGTCCCCGAGAAGTTGGGGGGAGGGGTCGGCAATTGAACCGGTGCCTAGA
GAAGGTGGCGCGGGGTAAACTGGGAAAGTGATGTCGTGTACTGGCTCCGCCTTTTTCCCGAGGGTGGGGG
AGAACCGTATATAAGTGCAGTAGTCGCCGTGAACGTTCTTTTTCGCAACGGGTTTGCCGCCAGAACACAG
GTAAGTGCCGTGTGTGGTTCCCGCGGGCCTGGCCTCTTTACGGGTTATGGCCCTTGCGTGCCTTGAATTA
CTTCCACCTGGCTGCAGTACGTGATTCTTGATCCCGAGCTTCGGGTTGGAAGTGGGTGGGAGAGTTCGAG
GCCTTGCGCTTAAGGAGCCCCTTCGCCTCGTGCTTGAGTTGAGGCCTGGCCTGGGCGCTGGGGCCGCCGC
GTGCGAATCTGGTGGCACCTTCGCGCCTGTCTCGCTGCTTTCGATAAGTCTCTAGCCATTTAAAATTTTT
GATGACCTGCTGCGACGCTTTTTTTCTGGCAAGATAGTCTTGTAAATGCGGGCCAAGATCTGCACACTGG
TATTTCGGTTTTTGGGGCCGCGGGCGGCGACGGGGCCCGTGCGTCCCAGCGCACATGTTCGGCGAGGCGG
GGCCTGCGAGCGCGGCCACCGAGAATCGGACGGGGGTAGTCTCAAGCTGGCCGGCCTGCTCTGGTGCCTG
GCCTCGCGCCGCCGTGTATCGCCCCGCCCTGGGCGGCAAGGCTGGCCCGGTCGGCACCAGTTGCGTGAGC
GGAAAGATGGCCGCTTCCCGGCCCTGCTGCAGGGAGCTCAAAATGGAGGACGCGGCGCTCGGGAGAGCGG
GCGGGTGAGTCACCCACACAAAGGAAAAGGGCCTTTCCGTCCTCAGCCGTCGCTTCATGTGACTCCACGG
AGTACCGGGCGCCGTCCAGGCACCTCGATTAGTTCTCGAGCTTTTGGAGTACGTCGTCTTTAGGTTGGGG
GGAGGGGTTTTATGCGATGGAGTTTCCCCACACTGAGTGGGTGGAGACTGAAGTTAGGCCAGCTTGGCAC
TTGATGTAATTCTCCTTGGAATTTGCCCTTTTTGAGTTTGGATCTTGGTTCATTCTCAAGCCTCAGACAG
TGGTTCAAAGTTTTTTTCTTCCATTTCAGGTGTCGTGAGGCTAGCACCGCCACCATGGCCAGCAAGAGGA
AATCCACCACACCATGCATGATCCCAGTGAAGACTGTGGTGTTGCAAGATGCCAGCATGGAGGCCCAGCC
CGCTGAGACCTTGCCTGAAGGACCCCAGCAGGATCTGCCCCCAGAAGCATCTGCTGCCAGCAGTGAGGCA
GCACAGAACCCCAGCAGTACTGATGGCTCTACACTGGCCAATGGGCATCGGAGCACTTTAGATGGCTATT
TATATTCCTGTAAATACTGCGATTTCAGATCCCATGACATGACCCAATTTGTGGGACATATGAACTCAGA
GCACACAGACTTTAATAAAGACCCAACCTTTGTATGCAGTGGGTGCAGTTTTCTGGCAAAAACCCCTGAG
GGGCTTTCCTTGCACAATGCCACATGTCACTCCGGGGAAGCCAGCTTTGTGTGGAACGTGGCCAAGCCAG
ACAATCATGTGGTTGTGGAGCAGAGCATCCCTGAGAGCACCAGCACTCCTGACCTAGCGGGTGAGCCCAG
TGCTGAAGGGGCTGATGGACAGGCAGAAATCATCATTACCAAAACTCCAATCATGAAGATAATGAAAGGC
AAAGCTGAAGCCAAAAAAATTCATACACTCAAGGAGAATGTCCCTAGCCAGCCTGTGGGTGAGGCCTTAC
CAAAGCTGTCGACTGGAGAAATGGAGGTGAGAGAGGGGGACCATTCCTTCATCAATGGGGCAGTTCCAGT
CAGCCAGGCATCTGCCAGCTCTGCAAAAAACCCCCATGCCGCCAACGGGCCCCTGATAGGAACAGTGCCA
GTTTTGCCAGCTGGCATAGCACAGTTCCTCTCCCTCCAGCAGCAGCCCCCAGTGCATGCCCAACACCATG
TCCACCAGCCACTGCCCACGGCCAAGGCCCTTCCCAAAGTGATGATCCCCCTGAGCAGCATTCCAACGTA
CAATGCAGCCATGGACTCTAACAGCTTCCTGAAGAACTCCTTCCACAAGTTCCCCTACCCCACCAAAGCC
GAGCTCTGCTATTTGACTGTGGTGACCAAGTATCCAGAAGAACAGCTCAAGATCTGGTTCACAGCCCAAA
GGCTGAAGCAGGGGATCAGCTGGTCCCCTGAGGAGATTGAGGATGCCCGGAAAAAGATGTTCAATACAGT
CATCCAGTCTGTGCCTCAGCCCACAATTACGGTTCTAAATACCCCACTCGTCGCCAGTGCTGGCAATGTC
CAGCATCTCATCCAGGCCGCTCTTCCAGGTCACGTTGTGGGGCAGCCAGAGGGTACAGGAGGGGGACTTC
TGGTCACTCAGCCATTGATGGCCAATGGGTTGCAAGCAACAAGTTCCCCTCTCCCCCTCACGGTGACATC
CGTCCCCAAGCAGCCAGGTGTGGCACCCATTAACACTGTGTGTTCAAATACAACGTCAGCTGTGAAGGTG
GTCAATGCGGCCCAGTCGCTCCTCACGGCCTGCCCCAGCATAACCTCCCAAGCCTTCCTTGATGCTAGCA
TCTACAAAAATAAGAAATCTCATGAACAGCTGTCAGCTCTGAAAGGGAGCTTCTGTCGGAACCAGTTCCC
AGGGCAGAGCGAAGTTGAACATCTCACAAAAGTGACGGGCCTCAGTACCAGAGAGGTGCGGAAATGGTTC
AGTGATCGTAGATACCACTGCCGGAACTTGAAGGGCTCCAGAGCGATGATACCTGGAGATCACAGTTCCA
TCATCATTGACTCTGTGCCAGAGGTGTCCTTCTCCCCATCGTCCAAGGTCCCTGAGGTAACCTGCATTCC
GACAACAGCCACACTAGCAACCCACCCTTCTGCCAAACGACAATCTTGGCACCAGACTCCTGACTTCACA
CCAACCAAATACAAGGAGAGAGCCCCTGAGCAGCTCAGAGCCCTGGAGAGCAGTTTTGCACAAAACCCTC
TTCCTCTTGATGAGGAACTGGACCGCCTGAGAAGTGAAACCAAAATGACCCGACGAGAAATTGATAGCTG
GTTTTCAGAGAGACGGAAAAAAGTGAATGCTGAGGAGACCAAGAAGGCTGAGGAGAATGCCTCTCAGGAG
GAAGAGGAGGCTGCTGAGGATGAGGGTGGAGAAGAGGATTTGGCCAGTGAGCTAAGGGTCTCTGGTGAAA
ATGGCTCTCTGGAAATGCCCAGCAGCCATATCTTGGCAGAGCGCAAAGTCAGCCCCATTAAAATCAACCT
GAAGAACCTGAGGGTCACTGAAGCCAATGGCAGGAACGAGATTCCAGGGCTGGGTGCCTGTGACCCTGAG
GATGATGAGTCAAACAAACTGGCAGAGCAGCTCCCAGGCAAAGTGAGCTGCAAAAAGACTGCCCAGCAGC
GGCACTTGCTGCGGCAGCTCTTTGTCCAGACACAGTGGCCAAGCAACCAGGACTATGACTCCATCATGGC
CCAGACGGGTCTGCCACGGCCAGAGGTGGTGCGCTGGTTTGGAGATAGCAGGTACGCACTGAAGAACGGC
CAACTCAAATGGTACGAAGACTATAAGCGAGGCAACTTCCCACCAGGGCTACTGGTCATTGCCCCTGGCA
ACCGGGAGCTCCTGCAGGACTATTACATGACACACAAGATGCTGTATGAAGAGGACCTGCAGAACCTCTG
TGACAAGACCCAGATGAGCTCCCAGCAGGTCAAGCAGTGGTTTGCTGAGAAAATGGGGGAGGAGACCAGA
GCCGTGGCAGACACAGGCAGTGAGGACCAGGGCCCTGGTACTGGTGAGCTCACAGCAGTTCACAAAGGGA
TGGGTGACACCTATTCAGAGGTGTCTGAGAACAGTGAGTCGTGGGAGCCCCGTGTCCCTGAGGCCAGCTC
AGAGCCCTTTGACACATCGAGTCCCCAGGCTGGACGTCAGCTCGAAACAGACTAGTAATGAACTAGTCCG
TAACTTGAAAGTATTTCGATTTCTTGGCTTTATATATCTTGTGGAAAGGACGACCACGCCTTGAAGTTCT
AGCCTGCACGCGTTAAGTCGACAATCAACCTCTGGATTACAAAATTTGTGAAAGATTGACTGGTATTCTT
AACTATGTTGCTCCTTTTACGCTATGTGGATACGCTGCTTTAATGCCTTTGTATCATGCTATTGCTTCCC
GTATGGCTTTCATTTTCTCCTCCTTGTATAAATCCTGGTTGCTGTCTCTTTATGAGGAGTTGTGGCCCGT
TGTCAGGCAACGTGGCGTGGTGTGCACTGTGTTTGCTGACGCAACCCCCACTGGTTGGGGCATTGCCACC
ACCTGTCAGCTCCTTTCCGGGACTTTCGCTTTCCCCCTCCCTATTGCCACGGCGGAACTCATCGCCGCCT
GCCTTGCCCGCTGCTGGACAGGGGCTCGGCTGTTGGGCACTGACAATTCCGTGGTGTTGTCGGGGAAATC
ATCGTCCTTTCCTTGGCTGCTCGCCTGTGTTGCCACCTGGATTCTGCGCGGGACGTCCTTCTGCTACGTC
CCTTCGGCCCTCAATCCAGCGGACCTTCCTTCCCGCGGCCTGCTGCCGGCTCTGCGGCCTCTTCCGCGTC
TTCGCCTTCGCCCTCAGACGAGTCGGATCTCCCTTTGGGCCGCCTCCCCGCGTCGACTTTAAGACCAATG
ACTTACAAGGCAGCTGTAGATCTTAGCCACTTTTTAAAAGAAAAGGGGGGACTGGAAGGGCTAATTCACT
CCCAACGAAGACAAGATCTGCTTTTTGCTTGTACTGGGTCTCTCTGGTTAGACCAGATCTGAGCCTGGGA
GCTCTCTGGCTAACTAGGGAACCCACTGCTTAAGCCTCAATAAAGCTTGCCTTGAGTGCTTCAAGTAGTG
TGTGCCCGTCTGTTGTGTGACTCTGGTAACTAGAGATCCCTCAGACCCTTTTAGTCAGTGTGGAAAATCT
CTAGCAGTACGTATAGTAGTTCATGTCATCTTATTATTCAGTATTTATAACTTGCAAAGAAATGAATATC
AGAGAGTGAGAGGAACTTGTTTATTGCAGCTTATAATGGTTACAAATAAAGCAATAGCATCACAAATTTC
ACAAATAAAGCATTTTTTTCACTGCATTCTAGTTGTGGTTTGTCCAAACTCATCAATGTATCTTATCATG
TCTGGCTCTAGCTATCCCGCCCCTAACTCCGCCCATCCCGCCCCTAACTCCGCCCAGTTCCGCCCATTCT
CCGCCCCATGGCTGACTAATTTTTTTTATTTATGCAGAGGCCGAGGCCGCCTCGGCCTCTGAGCTATTCC
AGAAGTAGTGAGGAGGCTTTTTTGGAGGCCTAGGGACGTACCCAATTCGCCCTATAGTGAGTCGTATTAC
GCGCGCTCACTGGCCGTCGTTTTACAACGTCGTGACTGGGAAAACCCTGGCGTTACCCAACTTAATCGCC
TTGCAGCACATCCCCCTTTCGCCAGCTGGCGTAATAGCGAAGAGGCCCGCACCGATCGCCCTTCCCAACA
GTTGCGCAGCCTGAATGGCGAATGGG
[124 nt withheld, positions 8567-8690]
C
[91 nt withheld, positions 8692-8782]
A
[49 nt withheld, positions 8784-8832]
CCTTTGACGTTGGAGTCCACGTTCTTT
[37 nt withheld, positions 8860-8896]
ACCCTATCTCGGTCTATTCTTTTGATTTATAAGGGATTTTGCCGATTTCGGCCTATTGGTTAAAAAATGA
GCTGATTTAACAAAAATTTAACGCGAATTTTAACAAAATATTAACGCTTACAATTTAGGTGGCACTTTTC
GGGGAAATGTGCGCGGAACCCCTATTTGTTTATTTTTCTAAATACATTCAAATATGTATCCGCTCATGAG
ACAATAACCCTGATAAATGCTTCAATAATATTGAAAAAGGAAGAGTATGAGTATTCAACATTTCCGTGTC
GCCCTTATTCCCTTTTTTGCGGCATTTTGCCTTCCTGTTTTTGCTCACCCAGAAACGCTGGTGAAAGTAA
AAGATGCTGAAGATCAGTTGGGTGCACGAGTGGGTTACATCGAACTGGATCTCAACAGCGGTAAGATCCT
TGAGAGTTTTCGCCCCGAAGAACGTTTTCCAATGATGAGCACTTTTAAAGTTCTGCTATGTGGCGCGGTA
TTATCCCGTATTGACGCCGGGCAAGAGCAACTCGGTCGCCGCATACACTATTCTCAGAATGACTTGGTTG
AGTACTCACCAGTCACAGAAAAGCATCTTACGGATGGCATGACAGTAAGAGAATTATGCAGTGCTGCCAT
AACCATGAGTGATAACACTGCGGCCAACTTACTTCTGACAACGATCGGAGGACCGAAGGAGCTAACCGCT
TTTTTGCACAACATGGGGGATCATGTAACTCGCCTTGATCGTTGGGAACCGGAGCTGAATGAAGCCATAC
CAAACGACGAGCGTGACACCACGATGCCTGTAGCAATGGCAACAACGTTGCGCAAACTATTAACTGGCGA
ACTACTTACTCTAGCTTCCCGGCAACAATTAATAGACTGGATGGAGGCGGATAAAGTTGCAGGACCACTT
CTGCGCTCGGCCCTTCCGGCTGGCTGGTTTATTGCTGATAAATCTGGAGCCGGTGAGCGTGGGTCTCGCG
GTATCATTGCAGCACTGGGGCCAGATGGTAAGCCCTCCCGTATCGTAGTTATCTACACGACGGGGAGTCA
GGCAACTATGGATGAACGAAATAGACAGATCGCTGAGATAGGTGCCTCACTGATTAAGCATTGGTAACTG
TCAGACCAAGTTTACTCATATATACTTTAGATTGATTTAAAACTTCATTTTTAATTTAAAAGGATCTAGG
TGAAGATCCTTTTTGATAATCTCATGACCAAAATCCCTTAACGTGAGTTTTCGTTCCACTGAGCGTCAGA
CCCCGTAGAAAAGATCAAAGGATCTTCTTGAGATCCTTTTTTTCTGCGCGTAATCTGCTGCTTGCAAACA
AAAAAACCACCGCTACCAGCGGTGGTTTGTTTGCCGGATCAAGAGCTACCAACTCTTTTTCCGAAGGTAA
CTGGCTTCAGCAGAGCGCAGATACCAAATACTGTTCTTCTAGTGTAGCCGTAGTTAGGCCACCACTTCAA
GAACTCTGTAGCACCGCCTACATACCTCGCTCTGCTAATCCTGTTACCAGTGGCTGCTGCCAGTGGCGAT
AAGTCGTGTCTTACCGGGTTGGACTCAAGACGATAGTTACCGGATAAGGCGCAGCGGTCGGGCTGAACGG
GGGGTTCGTGCACACAGCCCAGCTTGGAGCGAACGACCTACACCGAACTGAGATACCTACAGCGTGAGCT
ATGAGAAAGCGCCACGCTTCCCGAAGGGAGAAAGGCGGACAGGTATCCGGTAAGCGGCAGGGTCGGAACA
GGAGAGCGCACGAGGGAGCTTCCAGGGGGAAACGCCTGGTATCTTTATAGTCCTGTCGGGTTTCGCCACC
TCTGACTTGAGCGTCGATTTTTGTGATGCTCGTCAGGGGGGCGGAGCCTATGGAAAAACGCCAGCAACGC
GGCCTTTTTACGGTTCCTGGCCTTTTGCTGGCCTTTTGCTCACATGTTCTTTCCTGCGTTATCCCCTGAT
TCTGTGGATAACCGTATTACCGCCTTTGAGTGAGCTGATACCGCTCGCCGCAGCCGAACGACCGAGCGCA
GCGAGTCAGTGAGCGAGGAAGCGGAAGAGCGCCCAATACGCAAACCGCCTCTCCCCGCGCGTTGGCCGAT
TCATTAATGCAGCTGGCACGACAGGTTTCCCGACTGGAAAGCGGGCAGTGAGCGCAACGCAATTAATGTG
AGTTAGCTCACTCATTAGGCACCCCAGGCTTTACACTTTATGCTTCCGGCTCGTATGTTGTGTGGAATTG
TGAGCGGATAACAATTTCACACAGGAAACAGCTATGACCATGATTACGCCAAGCGCGCAATTAACCCTCA
CTAAAGGGAACAAAAGCTGGAGCTGCAAGC
Features (pLannotate 1.2.2; 31 found; start..end, strand, type, name):
      5..231     +  promoter       RSV promoter: Rous sarcoma virus enhancer/promoter
    232..412     +  LTR            5' LTR (truncated): truncated 5' long terminal repeat (LTR) from HIV-1
    459..584     +  misc_feature   HIV-1 Ψ: packaging signal of human immunodeficiency virus type 1
    568..931     +  CDS            HIV-1 gag (fragment): gag protein from human immunodeficiency virus 1; gag
   1077..1310    +  misc_feature   RRE: The Rev response element (RRE) of HIV-1 allows for Rev-dependent mRNA export from the nucleus to the cytoplasm.
   1687..1713    +  CDS            Rev (fragment): human immunodeficiency virus 1 (HIV-1) Rev protein; rev; enhances nuclear export of unspliced and incompletely spliced viral mRNAs
   1720..1743    +  promoter       SV40 promoter (fragment): SV40 early promoter
   1744..1815    +  promoter       SV40 promoter (fragment): SV40 enhancer and early promoter
   1839..1974    +  rep_origin     SV40 ori: SV40 origin of replication
   2020..2616    +  CDS            PuroR (fragment): puromycin N-acetyltransferase; pac from Streptomyces; confers resistance to puromycin
   2665..2782    +  misc_feature   cPPT/CTS: central polypurine tract and central termination sequence of HIV-1
   2847..2913    +  CDS            small t antigen (fragment): SV40 (simian virus 40) small t antigen
   2920..4098    +  promoter       EF-1α promoter: strong constitutive promoter for human elongation factor EF-1α
   4115..6982    +  CDS            ZHX3: ZHX3_HUMAN - Also known as KIAA0395, TIX1. Experimental evidence at protein level: Swiss-Prot protein existence level 1. Acts as a transcriptional repressor. Involved in the early stages of mesenchymal stem cell (MSC) osteogenic differentiation. Is a regulator of podocyte gene expression during primary glomerula disease. Binds to promoter DNA. From Homo sapiens (Human).
   6998..7051    +  promoter       U6 promoter (fragment): RNA polymerase III promoter for human U6 snRNA
   7093..7681    +  misc_feature   WPRE: woodchuck hepatitis virus posttranscriptional regulatory element
   7732..7751    +  misc_feature   cPPT/CTS (fragment): central polypurine tract and central termination sequence of HIV-1
   7753..7986    +  LTR            3' LTR (ΔU3): self-inactivating 3' long terminal repeat (LTR) from HIV-1
   8064..8185    +  polyA_signal   SV40 poly(A) signal: SV40 polyadenylation signal
   8225..8360    +  rep_origin     SV40 ori: SV40 origin of replication
   8381..8399    -  promoter       T7 promoter: promoter for bacteriophage T7 RNA polymerase
   8407..8562    +  CDS            lacZα (fragment): LacZα fragment of β-galactosidase; lacZ fragment
   8567..8995    +  rep_origin     f1 ori (sequence partly withheld): f1 bacteriophage origin of replication; arrow indicates direction of (+) strand synthesis
   9048..9152    +  promoter       AmpR promoter: bla
   9153..10013   +  CDS            AmpR: β-lactamase; bla; confers resistance to ampicillin, carbenicillin, and related antibiotics
  10184..10772   +  rep_origin     ori: high-copy-number ColE1/pMB1/pBR322/pUC origin of replication
  10955..11047   +  CDS            lacI (fragment): lac repressor; lacI; The lac repressor binds to the lac operator to inhibit transcription in E. coli. This inhibition can be relieved by adding lactose or isopropyl-β-D-thiogalactopyranoside (IPTG).
  11060..11081   +  protein_bind   CAP binding site: CAP binding activates transcription in the presence of cAMP. E. coli catabolite activator protein
  11096..11126   +  promoter       lac promoter: promoter for the E. coli lac operon
  11130..11152   +  protein_bind   lac operator (fragment): The lac repressor binds to the lac operator to inhibit transcription in E. coli. This inhibition can be relieved by adding lactose or isopropyl-β-D-thiogalactopyranoside (IPTG). lac repressor encoded by lacI
  11195..11213   +  promoter       T3 promoter: promoter for bacteriophage T3 RNA polymerase
