[The description below was written by a language model from this plasmid's Addgene catalogue record and pLannotate feature annotations shown in this document.]
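Description:
TFORF1992 is a third-generation-style, self-inactivating lentiviral expression plasmid built on the pLX_TRC317 backbone from the Broad Institute Genetic Perturbation Platform. It carries the human transcription factor ZHX3 (also known as TIX1) as one member of a barcoded transcription factor ORF collection. In bacteria it is maintained through a high-copy ColE1/pUC-type origin and selected with ampicillin via the β-lactamase gene. An f1 origin and remnants of a lac/T7/T3 cloning region are also present in the backbone. The depositor notes that the plasmid can recombine, which is common for constructs carrying LTR repeats.

The viral genome is transcribed from an RSV promoter fused to a truncated HIV-1 5' LTR. This is followed by the Ψ packaging signal with a gag fragment, the Rev response element for Rev-dependent nuclear export, and a cPPT/CTS element that aids nuclear import of the reverse-transcribed genome. It ends in a ΔU3 3' LTR, which inactivates LTR promoter activity after integration, followed by an SV40 polyadenylation signal. Within this unit, an SV40 early promoter drives puromycin N-acetyltransferase for selecting transduced mammalian cells. A separate EF-1α promoter drives constitutive expression of the synthesized ZHX3 ORF, with a WPRE downstream to enhance transcript stability and expression.

The record states that each ORF in the collection is paired with a unique 24-bp barcode, although the feature table does not annotate it. The annotated sequence length of 11,236 nt matches the stated backbone plus insert. The construct is intended for ZHX3 overexpression, alone or in pooled screens where barcode sequencing identifies which transcription factor each cell received, as in directed differentiation studies.
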