Addgene plasmid #143991: TFORF1992
Purpose: Lentiviral vector for overexpressing transcription factor ORFs with unique 24-bp barcodes. Barcodes facilitate identification of transcription factors in pooled screens.
Depositing lab: Feng Zhang. Depositing organization: Broad Institute. Publication: A transcription factor atlas of directed differentiation. Joung J, Ma S, Tay T, Geiger-Schuller KR, Kirchgatterer PC, Verdine VK, Guo B, Arias-Garcia MA, Allen WE, Singh A, Kuksenko O, Abudayyeh OO, Gootenberg JS, Fu Z, Macrae RK, Buenrostro JD, Regev A, Zhang F. Cell. 2023 Jan 5;186(1):209-229.e26. doi: 10.1016/j.cell.2022.11.026. PubMed 36608654.
Backbone
  Vector backbone: pLX_TRC317
  Backbone manufacturer: Broad Institute Genetic Perturbation Platform
  Backbone size w/o insert (bp): 8264
  Vector type: Mammalian Expression, Lentiviral
  Selectable markers: Puromycin
Growth in bacteria
  Bacterial resistance: Ampicillin, 100 μg/mL
  Growth temperature: 37°C
  Growth strain: NEB Stable
  Copy number: High Copy
Gene/Insert
  Gene/Insert name: ZHX3
  Species: H. sapiens (human)
  Insert size (bp): 2972
  Entrez Gene: ZHX3 (a.k.a. TIX1)
  Promoter: EF1a
  Cloning method: Unknown
  Sequencing primers: 5′ GGGTGGAGACTGAAGTTAGGCCAG; 3′ CACATAGCGTAAAAGGAGCAACATAG
Terms and licenses: Academic/Nonprofit Terms; Industry Terms: Not Available to Industry
Depositor comments: NM_015035,XM_011528720,XM_017027737,XM_017027738,ENST00000309060,ENST00000559234,ENST00000560361,ENST00000432768 . The transcription factor ORF portion of this plasmid was synthesized by Genewiz. Please test multiple small colonies in case of plasmid recombination. To make this collection available in a timely manner, a portion of this collection was not fully sequenced by Addgene. If an Addgene verified full plasmid sequence is not available, please contact us prior to placing an order to request the full sequence.
How to cite: TFORF1992 was a gift from Feng Zhang (Addgene plasmid # 143991 ; http://n2t.net/addgene:143991 ; RRID:Addgene_143991)
