>Addgene plasmid #143991 | TFORF1992 | depositor partial sequence | sequence record 284097 | Insert
ACCGCCACCATGGCCAGCAAGAGGAAATCCACCACACCATGCATGATCCCAGTGAAGACTGTGGTGTTGC
AAGATGCCAGCATGGAGGCCCAGCCCGCTGAGACCTTGCCTGAAGGACCCCAGCAGGATCTGCCCCCAGA
AGCATCTGCTGCCAGCAGTGAGGCAGCACAGAACCCCAGCAGTACTGATGGCTCTACACTGGCCAATGGG
CATCGGAGCACTTTAGATGGCTATTTATATTCCTGTAAATACTGCGATTTCAGATCCCATGACATGACCC
AATTTGTGGGACATATGAACTCAGAGCACACAGACTTTAATAAAGACCCAACCTTTGTATGCAGTGGGTG
CAGTTTTCTGGCAAAAACCCCTGAGGGGCTTTCCTTGCACAATGCCACATGTCACTCCGGGGAAGCCAGC
TTTGTGTGGAACGTGGCCAAGCCAGACAATCATGTGGTTGTGGAGCAGAGCATCCCTGAGAGCACCAGCA
CTCCTGACCTAGCGGGTGAGCCCAGTGCTGAAGGGGCTGATGGACAGGCAGAAATCATCATTACCAAAAC
TCCAATCATGAAGATAATGAAAGGCAAAGCTGAAGCCAAAAAAATTCATACACTCAAGGAGAATGTCCCT
AGCCAGCCTGTGGGTGAGGCCTTACCAAAGCTGTCGACTGGAGAAATGGAGGTGAGAGAGGGGGACCATT
CCTTCATCAATGGGGCAGTTCCAGTCAGCCAGGCATCTGCCAGCTCTGCAAAAAACCCCCATGCCGCCAA
CGGGCCCCTGATAGGAACAGTGCCAGTTTTGCCAGCTGGCATAGCACAGTTCCTCTCCCTCCAGCAGCAG
CCCCCAGTGCATGCCCAACACCATGTCCACCAGCCACTGCCCACGGCCAAGGCCCTTCCCAAAGTGATGA
TCCCCCTGAGCAGCATTCCAACGTACAATGCAGCCATGGACTCTAACAGCTTCCTGAAGAACTCCTTCCA
CAAGTTCCCCTACCCCACCAAAGCCGAGCTCTGCTATTTGACTGTGGTGACCAAGTATCCAGAAGAACAG
CTCAAGATCTGGTTCACAGCCCAAAGGCTGAAGCAGGGGATCAGCTGGTCCCCTGAGGAGATTGAGGATG
CCCGGAAAAAGATGTTCAATACAGTCATCCAGTCTGTGCCTCAGCCCACAATTACGGTTCTAAATACCCC
ACTCGTCGCCAGTGCTGGCAATGTCCAGCATCTCATCCAGGCCGCTCTTCCAGGTCACGTTGTGGGGCAG
CCAGAGGGTACAGGAGGGGGACTTCTGGTCACTCAGCCATTGATGGCCAATGGGTTGCAAGCAACAAGTT
CCCCTCTCCCCCTCACGGTGACATCCGTCCCCAAGCAGCCAGGTGTGGCACCCATTAACACTGTGTGTTC
AAATACAACGTCAGCTGTGAAGGTGGTCAATGCGGCCCAGTCGCTCCTCACGGCCTGCCCCAGCATAACC
TCCCAAGCCTTCCTTGATGCTAGCATCTACAAAAATAAGAAATCTCATGAACAGCTGTCAGCTCTGAAAG
GGAGCTTCTGTCGGAACCAGTTCCCAGGGCAGAGCGAAGTTGAACATCTCACAAAAGTGACGGGCCTCAG
TACCAGAGAGGTGCGGAAATGGTTCAGTGATCGTAGATACCACTGCCGGAACTTGAAGGGCTCCAGAGCG
ATGATACCTGGAGATCACAGTTCCATCATCATTGACTCTGTGCCAGAGGTGTCCTTCTCCCCATCGTCCA
AGGTCCCTGAGGTAACCTGCATTCCGACAACAGCCACACTAGCAACCCACCCTTCTGCCAAACGACAATC
TTGGCACCAGACTCCTGACTTCACACCAACCAAATACAAGGAGAGAGCCCCTGAGCAGCTCAGAGCCCTG
GAGAGCAGTTTTGCACAAAACCCTCTTCCTCTTGATGAGGAACTGGACCGCCTGAGAAGTGAAACCAAAA
TGACCCGACGAGAAATTGATAGCTGGTTTTCAGAGAGACGGAAAAAAGTGAATGCTGAGGAGACCAAGAA
GGCTGAGGAGAATGCCTCTCAGGAGGAAGAGGAGGCTGCTGAGGATGAGGGTGGAGAAGAGGATTTGGCC
AGTGAGCTAAGGGTCTCTGGTGAAAATGGCTCTCTGGAAATGCCCAGCAGCCATATCTTGGCAGAGCGCA
AAGTCAGCCCCATTAAAATCAACCTGAAGAACCTGAGGGTCACTGAAGCCAATGGCAGGAACGAGATTCC
AGGGCTGGGTGCCTGTGACCCTGAGGATGATGAGTCAAACAAACTGGCAGAGCAGCTCCCAGGCAAAGTG
AGCTGCAAAAAGACTGCCCAGCAGCGGCACTTGCTGCGGCAGCTCTTTGTCCAGACACAGTGGCCAAGCA
ACCAGGACTATGACTCCATCATGGCCCAGACGGGTCTGCCACGGCCAGAGGTGGTGCGCTGGTTTGGAGA
TAGCAGGTACGCACTGAAGAACGGCCAACTCAAATGGTACGAAGACTATAAGCGAGGCAACTTCCCACCA
GGGCTACTGGTCATTGCCCCTGGCAACCGGGAGCTCCTGCAGGACTATTACATGACACACAAGATGCTGT
ATGAAGAGGACCTGCAGAACCTCTGTGACAAGACCCAGATGAGCTCCCAGCAGGTCAAGCAGTGGTTTGC
TGAGAAAATGGGGGAGGAGACCAGAGCCGTGGCAGACACAGGCAGTGAGGACCAGGGCCCTGGTACTGGT
GAGCTCACAGCAGTTCACAAAGGGATGGGTGACACCTATTCAGAGGTGTCTGAGAACAGTGAGTCGTGGG
AGCCCCGTGTCCCTGAGGCCAGCTCAGAGCCCTTTGACACATCGAGTCCCCAGGCTGGACGTCAGCTCGA
AACAGACTAGTAATGAACTAGTCCGTAACTTGAAAGTATTTCGATTTCTTGGCTTTATATATCTTGTGGA
AAGGACGACCACGCCTTGAAGTTCTAGCCTGC
