>Addgene plasmid #143991 | TFORF1992 | depositor partial sequence | sequence record 284098 | Barcode
CCACGCCTTGAAGTTCTAGCCTGC
